Addgene plasmid #101273: 2QNR (NEDD5)
Purpose: Bacterial expression for structure determination; may not be full ORF
Depositing lab: Cheryl Arrowsmith. Depositing organization: University of Toronto.
Backbone
  Vector backbone: pET28a-LIC
  Backbone manufacturer: SGC (Addgene Plasmid #26094)
  Vector type: Bacterial Expression
Growth in bacteria
  Bacterial resistance: Kanamycin, 50 μg/mL
  Growth temperature: 37°C
  Growth strain: DH5alpha
  Copy number: Unknown
Gene/Insert
  Gene/Insert name: NEDD5 (alt name: 2QNR)
  Species: H. sapiens (human)
  Insert size (bp): 867
  Entrez Gene: SEPTIN2 (a.k.a. DIFF6, NEDD-5, NEDD5, Pnutl3, SEPT2, hNedd5)
  Promoter: T7
  Tag / fusion protein: Hexahistidine tag with Thrombin cleavage (N terminal on backbone)
  Cloning method: Ligation Independent Cloning
  Sequencing primers: 5′ T7; 3′ T7-term
Terms and licenses: Academic/Nonprofit Terms; Industry Terms: Not Available to Industry
Depositor comments: N terminal tag: MGSSHHHHHHSSGLVPRGS. SGC Clone Sample ID: NEDD5:HPC064-A10:C35872. SGC or PDB link: http://www.thesgc.org/structures/2QNR/
How to cite: 2QNR (NEDD5) was a gift from Cheryl Arrowsmith (Addgene plasmid # 101273 ; http://n2t.net/addgene:101273 ; RRID:Addgene_101273)
