[The description below was written by a language model from this plasmid's Addgene catalogue record and pLannotate feature annotations shown in this document.]
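Description:
2QNR (NEDD5) is a bacterial expression plasmid built on pET28a-LIC, a ligation-independent-cloning derivative of pET28a, and made to produce a human septin fragment for structure determination. The insert is an 867 bp segment of human SEPTIN2 (also known as NEDD5, SEPT2 or DIFF6), a filament-forming cytoskeletal GTPase. The record cautions that it may not be the full open reading frame, and the feature table likewise annotates the coding region as a SEPTIN2 fragment. The alternative name suggests that the construct is tied to a specific deposited crystal structure.

Expression is driven by a T7 promoter followed by a lac operator and the T7 gene 10 ribosome binding site, and it ends at a T7 terminator. The plasmid also carries lacI, so transcription is repressed until IPTG induction in a host that supplies T7 RNA polymerase. The backbone adds an N-terminal hexahistidine tag with a thrombin cleavage site, which allows metal-affinity purification and later removal of the tag. The short "capTEV" hit upstream of the insert most likely reflects this His tag. The downstream His-tag and T7 gene 10-derived fragments are probably residual pET vector sequence, and the record does not say whether they are translated.

The plasmid is maintained through a ColE1/pMB1-type origin with the bom and rop elements typical of pBR322-derived pET vectors. Copy number is listed as unknown. Selection is by kanamycin through the aph(3')-Ia gene. An f1 origin is also present, and the tetracycline-resistance fragments flanking lacI are nonfunctional backbone remnants.
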