Features (pLannotate 1.2.2; 20 found; start..end, strand, type, name):
      1..19      +  promoter       T7 promoter: promoter for bacteriophage T7 RNA polymerase
     20..44      +  protein_bind   lac operator: The lac repressor binds to the lac operator to inhibit transcription in E. coli. This inhibition can be relieved by adding lactose or isopropyl-β-D-thiogalactopyranoside (IPTG). lac repressor encoded by lacI
     59..81      +  RBS            RBS: efficient ribosome binding site from bacteriophage T7 gene 10 (Olins and Rangwala, 1989)
    100..116     +  CDS            capTEV™ (fragment): composite tag for in vivo biotinylation, TEV protease cleavage, and 6xHis tagging
    142..1011    +  CDS            SEPTIN2 (fragment): SEPT2_HUMAN - Also known as DIFF6, KIAA0158, NEDD5, SEPT2. Experimental evidence at protein level: Swiss-Prot protein existence level 1. Filament-forming cytoskeletal GTPase. Forms a filamentous structure with SEPTIN12, SEPTIN6, SEPTIN2 and probably SEPTIN4 at the sperm annulus which is required for the structural integrity and motility of the sperm tail during postmeiotic differentiation (PubMed:25588830). Required for normal organization of the actin cytoskeleton. Plays a role in the biogenesis of polarized columnar- shaped epithelium by maintaining polyglutamylated microtubules, thus facili
   1041..1058    +  CDS            9xHis (fragment): 9xHis affinity tag
   1068..1117    +  CDS            SET1 (fragment): solubility-enhancement tag derived from T7 phage gene 10B
   1125..1172    +  terminator     T7 terminator: transcription terminator for bacteriophage T7 RNA polymerase
   1209..1637    +  rep_origin     f1 ori (sequence partly withheld): f1 bacteriophage origin of replication; arrow indicates direction of (+) strand synthesis
   1690..1747    +  promoter       AmpR promoter (fragment): bla
   1756..2571    -  CDS            KanR: aminoglycoside phosphotransferase; aph(3')-Ia; confers resistance to kanamycin in bacteria or G418 (Geneticin®) in eukaryotes
   2693..3281    +  rep_origin     ori: high-copy-number ColE1/pMB1/pBR322/pUC origin of replication
   3467..3606    -  misc_feature   bom: basis of mobility region from pBR322
   3708..3899    -  CDS            rop: Rop protein, which maintains plasmids at low copy number; rop
   3916..4296    +  CDS            YPB1_ECOLX: Protein predicted: Swiss-Prot protein existence level 4. From Escherichia coli.
   4368..4659    -  CDS            TcR (fragment): tetracycline efflux protein; tet; confers resistance to tetracycline
   4674..4695    -  protein_bind   CAP binding site: CAP binding activates transcription in the presence of cAMP. E. coli catabolite activator protein
   4708..5790    -  CDS            lacI: lac repressor; lacI; The lac repressor binds to the lac operator to inhibit transcription in E. coli. This inhibition can be relieved by adding lactose or isopropyl-β-D-thiogalactopyranoside (IPTG).
   5791..5868    -  promoter       lacI promoter: lacI
   5876..6155    -  CDS            TcR (fragment): tetracycline efflux protein; tet; confers resistance to tetracycline
>Addgene plasmid #101273 | 2QNR (NEDD5) | addgene full sequence | sequence record 193507 | Addgene NGS Result
TAATACGACTCACTATAGGGGAATTGTGAGCGGATAACAATTCCCCTCTAGAAATAATTTTGTTTAACTT
TAAGAAGGAGATATACCATGGGCAGCAGCCATCATCATCATCATCACAGCAGCGGCCTGGTTCCGCGTGG
TAGTAACCTCCCCAATCAAGTTCACCGAAAATCAGTGAAAAAAGGTTTTGAGTTCACACTGATGGTGGTC
GGTGAATCAGGTCTAGGAAAATCGACTCTCATAAACAGCCTATTCCTAACTGATCTGTACCCAGAAAGAG
TCATATCTGGAGCAGCAGAAAAAATTGAAAGAACTGTCCAGATTGAGGCTTCAACTGTTGAAATTGAAGA
GCGAGGGGTCAAGCTACGCCTGACAGTGGTAGATACCCCTGGCTATGGTGACGCTATCAACTGCAGAGAT
TGTTTTAAGACAATTATCTCCTATATTGATGAGCAATTTGAGAGGTACCTGCATGACGAGAGCGGCTTGA
ACAGGCGGCACATCATTGATAATAGGGTGCATTGTTGCTTTTACTTTATTTCACCTTTTGGACATGGACT
TAAGCCCTTAGATGTGGCGTTTATGAAGGCAATACACAACAAGGTGAATATTGTGCCTGTCATTGCAAAA
GCTGACACTCTCACCCTGAAGGAACGGGAGCGGCTGAAGAAAAGGATTCTGGATGAAATTGAAGAACATA
ACATCAAAATCTATCACTTACCTGATGCAGAATCAGATGAAGATGAAGATTTTAAAGAGCAGACTAGACT
TCTCAAGGCTAGCATCCCATTCTCTGTGGTTGGATCCAATCAGTTGATTGAAGCCAAAGGAAAGAAGGTC
AGAGGCCGCCTCTACCCCTGGGGTGTTGTGGAAGTGGAGAACCCAGAGCACAATGACTTTCTGAAGCTGA
GAACCATGCTCATCACCCACATGCAGGATCTCCAGGAGGTGACCCAGGACCTTCATTATGAAAACTTCCG
TTCTGAGAGACTCAAGAGAGGCGGCAGGAAATGATGACGAAGCTTGCGGCCGCACTCGAGCACCACCACC
ACCACCACTGAGATCCGGCTGCTAACAAAGCCCGAAAGGAAGCTGAGTTGGCTGCTGCCACCGCTGAGCA
ATAACTAGCATAACCCCTTGGGGCCTCTAAACGGGTCTTGAGGGGTTTTTTGCTGAAAGGAGGAACTATA
TCCGGATTGGCGAATGGG
[124 nt withheld, positions 1209-1332]
C
[91 nt withheld, positions 1334-1424]
A
[49 nt withheld, positions 1426-1474]
CCTTTGACGTTGGAGTCCACGTTCTTTAATAGTGGACTCTTGTTCCAAACTGGAACAACACTCAACCCTA
TCTCGGTCTATTCTTTTGATTTATAAGGGATTTTGCCGATTTCGGCCTATTGGTTAAAAAATGAGCTGAT
TTAACAAAAATTTAACGCGAATTTTAACAAAATATTAACGCTTACAATTTAGGTGGCACTTTTCGGGGAA
ATGTGCGCGGAACCCCTATTTGTTTATTTTTCTAAATACATTCAAATATGTATCCGCTCATGAATTAATT
CTTAGAAAAACTCATCGAGCATCAAATGAAACTGCAATTTATTCATATCAGGATTATCAATACCATATTT
TTGAAAAAGCCGTTTCTGTAATGAAGGAGAAAACTCACCGAGGCAGTTCCATAGGATGGCAAGATCCTGG
TATCGGTCTGCGATTCCGACTCGTCCAACATCAATACAACCTATTAATTTCCCCTCGTCAAAAATAAGGT
TATCAAGTGAGAAATCACCATGAGTGACGACTGAATCCGGTGAGAATGGCAAAAGTTTATGCATTTCTTT
CCAGACTTGTTCAACAGGCCAGCCATTACGCTCGTCATCAAAATCACTCGCATCAACCAAACCGTTATTC
ATTCGTGATTGCGCCTGAGCGAGACGAAATACGCGATCGCTGTTAAAAGGACAATTACAAACAGGAATCG
AATGCAACCGGCGCAGGAACACTGCCAGCGCATCAACAATATTTTCACCTGAATCAGGATATTCTTCTAA
TACCTGGAATGCTGTTTTCCCGGGGATCGCAGTGGTGAGTAACCATGCATCATCAGGAGTACGGATAAAA
TGCTTGATGGTCGGAAGAGGCATAAATTCCGTCAGCCAGTTTAGTCTGACCATCTCATCTGTAACATCAT
TGGCAACGCTACCTTTGCCATGTTTCAGAAACAACTCTGGCGCATCGGGCTTCCCATACAATCGATAGAT
TGTCGCACCTGATTGCCCGACATTATCGCGAGCCCATTTATACCCATATAAATCAGCATCCATGTTGGAA
TTTAATCGCGGCCTAGAGCAAGACGTTTCCCGTTGAATATGGCTCATAACACCCCTTGTATTACTGTTTA
TGTAAGCAGACAGTTTTATTGTTCATGACCAAAATCCCTTAACGTGAGTTTTCGTTCCACTGAGCGTCAG
ACCCCGTAGAAAAGATCAAAGGATCTTCTTGAGATCCTTTTTTTCTGCGCGTAATCTGCTGCTTGCAAAC
AAAAAAACCACCGCTACCAGCGGTGGTTTGTTTGCCGGATCAAGAGCTACCAACTCTTTTTCCGAAGGTA
ACTGGCTTCAGCAGAGCGCAGATACCAAATACTGTCCTTCTAGTGTAGCCGTAGTTAGGCCACCACTTCA
AGAACTCTGTAGCACCGCCTACATACCTCGCTCTGCTAATCCTGTTACCAGTGGCTGCTGCCAGTGGCGA
TAAGTCGTGTCTTACCGGGTTGGACTCAAGACGATAGTTACCGGATAAGGCGCAGCGGTCGGGCTGAACG
GGGGGTTCGTGCACACAGCCCAGCTTGGAGCGAACGACCTACACCGAACTGAGATACCTACAGCGTGAGC
TATGAGAAAGCGCCACGCTTCCCGAAGGGAGAAAGGCGGACAGGTATCCGGTAAGCGGCAGGGTCGGAAC
AGGAGAGCGCACGAGGGAGCTTCCAGGGGGAAACGCCTGGTATCTTTATAGTCCTGTCGGGTTTCGCCAC
CTCTGACTTGAGCGTCGATTTTTGTGATGCTCGTCAGGGGGGCGGAGCCTATGGAAAAACGCCAGCAACG
CGGCCTTTTTACGGTTCCTGGCCTTTTGCTGGCCTTTTGCTCACATGTTCTTTCCTGCGTTATCCCCTGA
TTCTGTGGATAACCGTATTACCGCCTTTGAGTGAGCTGATACCGCTCGCCGCAGCCGAACGACCGAGCGC
AGCGAGTCAGTGAGCGAGGAAGCGGAAGAGCGCCTGATGCGGTATTTTCTCCTTACGCATCTGTGCGGTA
TTTCACACCGCAATGGTGCACTCTCAGTACAATCTGCTCTGATGCCGCATAGTTAAGCCAGTATACACTC
CGCTATCGCTACGTGACTGGGTCATGGCTGCGCCCCGACACCCGCCAACACCCGCTGACGCGCCCTGACG
GGCTTGTCTGCTCCCGGCATCCGCTTACAGACAAGCTGTGACCGTCTCCGGGAGCTGCATGTGTCAGAGG
TTTTCACCGTCATCACCGAAACGCGCGAGGCAGCTGCGGTAAAGCTCATCAGCGTGGTCGTGAAGCGATT
CACAGATGTCTGCCTGTTCATCCGCGTCCAGCTCGTTGAGTTTCTCCAGAAGCGTTAATGTCTGGCTTCT
GATAAAGCGGGCCATGTTAAGGGCGGTTTTTTCCTGTTTGGTCACTGATGCCTCCGTGTAAGGGGGATTT
CTGTTCATGGGGGTAATGATACCGATGAAACGAGAGAGGATGCTCACGATACGGGTTACTGATGATGAAC
ATGCCCGGTTACTGGAACGTTGTGAGGGTAAACAACTGGCGGTATGGATGCGGCGGGACCAGAGAAAAAT
CACTCAGGGTCAATGCCAGCGCTTCGTTAATACAGATGTAGGTGTTCCACAGGGTAGCCAGCAGCATCCT
GCGATGCAGATCCGGAACATAATGGTGCAGGGCGCTGACTTCCGCGTTTCCAGACTTTACGAAACACGGA
AACCGAAGACCATTCATGTTGTTGCTCAGGTCGCAGACGTTTTGCAGCAGCAGTCGCTTCACGTTCGCTC
GCGTATCGGTGATTCATTCTGCTAACCAGTAAGGCAACCCCGCCAGCCTAGCCGGGTCCTCAACGACAGG
AGCACGATCATGCGCACCCGTGGGGCCGCCATGCCGGCGATAATGGCCTGCTTCTCGCCGAAACGTTTGG
TGGCGGGACCAGTGACGAAGGCTTGAGCGAGGGCGTGCAAGATTCCGAATACCGCAAGCGACAGGCCGAT
CATCGTCGCGCTCCAGCGAAAGCGGTCCTCGCCGAAAATGACCCAGAGCGCTGCCGGCACCTGTCCTACG
AGTTGCATGATAAAGAAGACAGTCATAAGTGCGGCGACGATAGTCATGCCCCGCGCCCACCGGAAGGAGC
TGACTGGGTTGAAGGCTCTCAAGGGCATCGGTCGAGATCCCGGTGCCTAATGAGTGAGCTAACTTACATT
AATTGCGTTGCGCTCACTGCCCGCTTTCCAGTCGGGAAACCTGTCGTGCCAGCTGCATTAATGAATCGGC
CAACGCGCGGGGAGAGGCGGTTTGCGTATTGGGCGCCAGGGTGGTTTTTCTTTTCACCAGTGAGACGGGC
AACAGCTGATTGCCCTTCACCGCCTGGCCCTGAGAGAGTTGCAGCAAGCGGTCCACGCTGGTTTGCCCCA
GCAGGCGAAAATCCTGTTTGATGGTGGTTAACGGCGGGATATAACATGAGCTGTCTTCGGTATCGTCGTA
TCCCACTACCGAGATATCCGCACCAACGCGCAGCCCGGACTCGGTAATGGCGCGCATTGCGCCCAGCGCC
ATCTGATCGTTGGCAACCAGCATCGCAGTGGGAACGATGCCCTCATTCAGCATTTGCATGGTTTGTTGAA
AACCGGACATGGCACTCCAGTCGCCTTCCCGTTCCGCTATCGGCTGAATTTGATTGCGAGTGAGATATTT
ATGCCAGCCAGCCAGACGCAGACGCGCCGAGACAGAACTTAATGGGCCCGCTAACAGCGCGATTTGCTGG
TGACCCAATGCGACCAGATGCTCCACGCCCAGTCGCGTACCGTCTTCATGGGAGAAAATAATACTGTTGA
TGGGTGTCTGGTCAGAGACATCAAGAAATAACGCCGGAACATTAGTGCAGGCAGCTTCCACAGCAATGGC
ATCCTGGTCATCCAGCGGATAGTTAATGATCAGCCCACTGACGCGTTGCGCGAGAAGATTGTGCACCGCC
GCTTTACAGGCTTCGACGCCGCTTCGTTCTACCATCGACACCACCACGCTGGCACCCAGTTGATCGGCGC
GAGATTTAATCGCCGCGACAATTTGCGACGGCGCGTGCAGGGCCAGACTGGAGGTGGCAACGCCAATCAG
CAACGACTGTTTGCCCGCCAGTTGTTGTGCCACGCGGTTGGGAATGTAATTCAGCTCCGCCATCGCCGCT
TCCACTTTTTCCCGCGTTTTCGCAGAAACGTGGCTGGCCTGGTTCACCACGCGGGAAACGGTCTGATAAG
AGACACCGGCATACTCTGCGACATCGTATAACGTTACTGGTTTCACATTCACCACCCTGAATTGACTCTC
TTCCGGGCGCTATCATGCCATACCGCGAAAGGTTTTGCGCCATTCGATGGTGTCCGGGATCTCGACGCTC
TCCCTTATGCGACTCCTGCATTAGGAAGCAGCCCAGTAGTAGGTTGAGGCCGTTGAGCACCGCCGCCGCA
AGGAATGGTGCATGCAAGGAGATGGCGCCCAACAGTCCCCCGGCCACGGGGCCTGCCACCATACCCACGC
CGAAACAAGCGCTCATGAGCCCGAAGTGGCGAGCCCGATCTTCCCCATCGGTGATGTCGGCGATATAGGC
GCCAGCAACCGCACCTGTGGCGCCGGTGATGCCGGCCACGATGCGTCCGGCGTAGAGGATCGAGATCTCG
ATCCCGCGAAAT
