>Addgene plasmid #101273 | 2QNR (NEDD5) | depositor partial sequence | sequence record 190980 | insert
AACCTCCCCAATCAAGTTCACCGAAAATCAGTGAAAAAAGGTTTTGAGTTCACACTGATGGTGGTCGGTG
AATCAGGTCTAGGAAAATCGACTCTCATAAACAGCCTATTCCTAACTGATCTGTACCCAGAAAGAGTCAT
ATCTGGAGCAGCAGAAAAAATTGAAAGAACTGTCCAGATTGAGGCTTCAACTGTTGAAATTGAAGAGCGA
GGGGTCAAGCTACGCCTGACAGTGGTAGATACCCCTGGCTATGGTGACGCTATCAACTGCAGAGATTGTT
TTAAGACAATTATCTCCTATATTGATGAGCAATTTGAGAGGTACCTGCATGACGAGAGCGGCTTGAACAG
GCGGCACATCATTGATAATAGGGTGCATTGTTGCTTTTACTTTATTTCACCTTTTGGACATGGACTTAAG
CCCTTAGATGTGGCGTTTATGAAGGCAATACACAACAAGGTGAATATTGTGCCTGTCATTGCAAAAGCTG
ACACTCTCACCCTGAAGGAACGGGAGCGGCTGAAGAAAAGGATTCTGGATGAAATTGAAGAACATAACAT
CAAAATCTATCACTTACCTGATGCAGAATCAGATGAAGATGAAGATTTTAAAGAGCAGACTAGACTTCTC
AAGGCTAGCATCCCATTCTCTGTGGTTGGATCCAATCAGTTGATTGAAGCCAAAGGAAAGAAGGTCAGAG
GCCGCCTCTACCCCTGGGGTGTTGTGGAAGTGGAGAACCCAGAGCACAATGACTTTCTGAAGCTGAGAAC
CATGCTCATCACCCACATGCAGGATCTCCAGGAGGTGACCCAGGACCTTCATTATGAAAACTTCCGTTCT
GAGAGACTCAAGAGAGGCGGCAGGAAA
